Addgene plasmid #142110: TFORF2492
Purpose: Lentiviral vector for overexpressing transcription factor ORFs with unique 24-bp barcodes. Barcodes facilitate identification of transcription factors in pooled screens.
Depositing lab: Feng Zhang. Depositing organization: Broad Institute. Publication: A transcription factor atlas of directed differentiation. Joung J, Ma S, Tay T, Geiger-Schuller KR, Kirchgatterer PC, Verdine VK, Guo B, Arias-Garcia MA, Allen WE, Singh A, Kuksenko O, Abudayyeh OO, Gootenberg JS, Fu Z, Macrae RK, Buenrostro JD, Regev A, Zhang F. Cell. 2023 Jan 5;186(1):209-229.e26. doi: 10.1016/j.cell.2022.11.026. PubMed 36608654.
Backbone
  Vector backbone: pLX_TRC317
  Backbone manufacturer: Broad Institute Genetic Perturbation Platform
  Backbone size w/o insert (bp): 8264
  Vector type: Mammalian Expression, Lentiviral
  Selectable markers: Puromycin
Growth in bacteria
  Bacterial resistance: Ampicillin, 100 μg/mL
  Growth temperature: 37°C
  Growth strain: NEB Stable
  Copy number: High Copy
Gene/Insert
  Gene/Insert name: ZBTB17
  Species: H. sapiens (human)
  Insert size (bp): 2534
  Entrez Gene: ZBTB17 (a.k.a. MIZ-1, ZNF151, ZNF60, pHZ-67)
  Promoter: EF1a
  Cloning method: Unknown
  Sequencing primers: 5′ GGGTGGAGACTGAAGTTAGGCCAG; 3′ CACATAGCGTAAAAGGAGCAACATAG
Terms and licenses: Academic/Nonprofit Terms; Industry Terms: Not Available to Industry
Depositor comments: NM_001287603,ENST00000375733 . The transcription factor ORF portion of this plasmid was synthesized by Genewiz. Please test multiple small colonies in case of plasmid recombination. To make this collection available in a timely manner, a portion of this collection was not fully sequenced by Addgene. If an Addgene verified full plasmid sequence is not available, please contact us prior to placing an order to request the full sequence.
How to cite: TFORF2492 was a gift from Feng Zhang (Addgene plasmid # 142110 ; http://n2t.net/addgene:142110 ; RRID:Addgene_142110)
