[The description below was written by a language model from this plasmid's Addgene catalogue record and pLannotate feature annotations shown in this document.]
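Description:
TFORF2492 is a third-generation, self-inactivating lentiviral expression plasmid built on the pLX_TRC317 backbone for overexpressing the human transcription factor ZBTB17 (also known as MIZ-1) in mammalian cells. It is maintained in E. coli through a high-copy ColE1/pUC-type origin with ampicillin selection (AmpR); an f1 origin and remnants of a lac/T7/T3 cloning region are also present in the bacterial portion. Because the repeated LTR sequences make lentiviral plasmids prone to recombination, the depositor recommends a recombination-deficient strain and screening of several colonies.

The viral genome is transcribed from an RSV promoter fused to a truncated HIV-1 5' LTR, which makes genome production Tat-independent, and carries the Ψ packaging signal with a gag fragment, the Rev response element for nuclear export of the unspliced RNA, a cPPT/CTS, and a ΔU3 3' LTR followed by an SV40 polyadenylation signal. Two expression units sit between the LTRs. An SV40 early promoter drives puromycin N-acetyltransferase so that transduced cells can be selected. Downstream, the EF-1α promoter drives the ZBTB17 open reading frame, which was made synthetically, and a WPRE after it enhances transcript stability and expression.

According to the record, each plasmid in this collection also carries a unique 24-bp barcode. The barcode is not annotated in the feature table, although a short U6 promoter-like fragment is called between the ORF and the WPRE. The barcode lets individual transcription factors be identified in pooled overexpression screens, the collection's stated purpose, as used in a transcription factor atlas of directed differentiation.
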