Features (pLannotate 1.2.2; 31 found; start..end, strand, type, name):
      5..231     +  promoter       RSV promoter: Rous sarcoma virus enhancer/promoter
    232..412     +  LTR            5' LTR (truncated): truncated 5' long terminal repeat (LTR) from HIV-1
    459..584     +  misc_feature   HIV-1 Ψ: packaging signal of human immunodeficiency virus type 1
    568..931     +  CDS            HIV-1 gag (fragment): gag protein from human immunodeficiency virus 1; gag
   1077..1310    +  misc_feature   RRE: The Rev response element (RRE) of HIV-1 allows for Rev-dependent mRNA export from the nucleus to the cytoplasm.
   1687..1713    +  CDS            Rev (fragment): human immunodeficiency virus 1 (HIV-1) Rev protein; rev; enhances nuclear export of unspliced and incompletely spliced viral mRNAs
   1720..1743    +  promoter       SV40 promoter (fragment): SV40 early promoter
   1744..1815    +  promoter       SV40 promoter (fragment): SV40 enhancer and early promoter
   1839..1974    +  rep_origin     SV40 ori: SV40 origin of replication
   2020..2616    +  CDS            PuroR (fragment): puromycin N-acetyltransferase; pac from Streptomyces; confers resistance to puromycin
   2665..2782    +  misc_feature   cPPT/CTS: central polypurine tract and central termination sequence of HIV-1
   2847..2913    +  CDS            small t antigen (fragment): SV40 (simian virus 40) small t antigen
   2920..4098    +  promoter       EF-1α promoter: strong constitutive promoter for human elongation factor EF-1α
   4115..6544    +  CDS            ZBTB17: ZBT17_HUMAN - Also known as MIZ1, ZNF151, ZNF60. Experimental evidence at protein level: Swiss-Prot protein existence level 1. Transcription factor that can function as an activator or repressor depending on its binding partners, and by targeting negative regulators of cell cycle progression. Plays a critical role in early lymphocyte development, where it is essential to prevent apoptosis in lymphoid precursors, allowing them to survive in response to IL7 and undergo proper lineage commitment. Has been shown to bind to the promoters of adenovirus major late protein and cyclin D1 and activate t
   6560..6613    +  promoter       U6 promoter (fragment): RNA polymerase III promoter for human U6 snRNA
   6655..7243    +  misc_feature   WPRE: woodchuck hepatitis virus posttranscriptional regulatory element
   7294..7313    +  misc_feature   cPPT/CTS (fragment): central polypurine tract and central termination sequence of HIV-1
   7315..7548    +  LTR            3' LTR (ΔU3): self-inactivating 3' long terminal repeat (LTR) from HIV-1
   7626..7747    +  polyA_signal   SV40 poly(A) signal: SV40 polyadenylation signal
   7787..7922    +  rep_origin     SV40 ori: SV40 origin of replication
   7943..7961    -  promoter       T7 promoter: promoter for bacteriophage T7 RNA polymerase
   7969..8124    +  CDS            lacZα (fragment): LacZα fragment of β-galactosidase; lacZ fragment
   8129..8557    +  rep_origin     f1 ori (sequence partly withheld): f1 bacteriophage origin of replication; arrow indicates direction of (+) strand synthesis
   8610..8714    +  promoter       AmpR promoter: bla
   8715..9575    +  CDS            AmpR: β-lactamase; bla; confers resistance to ampicillin, carbenicillin, and related antibiotics
   9746..10334   +  rep_origin     ori: high-copy-number ColE1/pMB1/pBR322/pUC origin of replication
  10517..10609   +  CDS            lacI (fragment): lac repressor; lacI; The lac repressor binds to the lac operator to inhibit transcription in E. coli. This inhibition can be relieved by adding lactose or isopropyl-β-D-thiogalactopyranoside (IPTG).
  10622..10643   +  protein_bind   CAP binding site: CAP binding activates transcription in the presence of cAMP. E. coli catabolite activator protein
  10658..10688   +  promoter       lac promoter: promoter for the E. coli lac operon
  10692..10714   +  protein_bind   lac operator (fragment): The lac repressor binds to the lac operator to inhibit transcription in E. coli. This inhibition can be relieved by adding lactose or isopropyl-β-D-thiogalactopyranoside (IPTG). lac repressor encoded by lacI
  10757..10775   +  promoter       T3 promoter: promoter for bacteriophage T3 RNA polymerase
>Addgene plasmid #142110 | TFORF2492 | addgene full sequence | sequence record 395717 | Addgene NGS Result
TTAATGTAGTCTTATGCAATACTCTTGTAGTCTTGCAACATGGTAACGATGAGTTAGCAACATGCCTTAC
AAGGAGAGAAAAAGCACCGTGCATGCCGATTGGTGGAAGTAAGGTGGTACGATCGTGCCTTATTAGGAAG
GCAACAGACGGGTCTGACATGGATTGGACGAACCACTGAATTGCCGCATTGCAGAGATATTGTATTTAAG
TGCCTAGCTCGATACATAAACGGGTCTCTCTGGTTAGACCAGATCTGAGCCTGGGAGCTCTCTGGCTAAC
TAGGGAACCCACTGCTTAAGCCTCAATAAAGCTTGCCTTGAGTGCTTCAAGTAGTGTGTGCCCGTCTGTT
GTGTGACTCTGGTAACTAGAGATCCCTCAGACCCTTTTAGTCAGTGTGGAAAATCTCTAGCAGTGGCGCC
CGAACAGGGACTTGAAAGCGAAAGGGAAACCAGAGGAGCTCTCTCGACGCAGGACTCGGCTTGCTGAAGC
GCGCACGGCAAGAGGCGAGGGGCGGCGACTGGTGAGTACGCCAAAAATTTTGACTAGCGGAGGCTAGAAG
GAGAGAGATGGGTGCGAGAGCGTCAGTATTAAGCGGGGGAGAATTAGATCGCGATGGGAAAAAATTCGGT
TAAGGCCAGGGGGAAAGAAAAAATATAAATTAAAACATATAGTATGGGCAAGCAGGGAGCTAGAACGATT
CGCAGTTAATCCTGGCCTGTTAGAAACATCAGAAGGCTGTAGACAAATACTGGGACAGCTACAACCATCC
CTTCAGACAGGATCAGAAGAACTTAGATCATTATATAATACAGTAGCAACCCTCTATTGTGTGCATCAAA
GGATAGAGATAAAAGACACCAAGGAAGCTTTAGACAAGATAGAGGAAGAGCAAAACAAAAGTAAGACCAC
CGCACAGCAAGCGGCCGCTGATCTTCAGACCTGGAGGAGGAGATATGAGGGACAATTGGAGAAGTGAATT
ATATAAATATAAAGTAGTAAAAATTGAACCATTAGGAGTAGCACCCACCAAGGCAAAGAGAAGAGTGGTG
CAGAGAGAAAAAAGAGCAGTGGGAATAGGAGCTTTGTTCCTTGGGTTCTTGGGAGCAGCAGGAAGCACTA
TGGGCGCAGCGTCAATGACGCTGACGGTACAGGCCAGACAATTATTGTCTGGTATAGTGCAGCAGCAGAA
CAATTTGCTGAGGGCTATTGAGGCGCAACAGCATCTGTTGCAACTCACAGTCTGGGGCATCAAGCAGCTC
CAGGCAAGAATCCTGGCTGTGGAAAGATACCTAAAGGATCAACAGCTCCTGGGGATTTGGGGTTGCTCTG
GAAAACTCATTTGCACCACTGCTGTGCCTTGGAATGCTAGTTGGAGTAATAAATCTCTGGAACAGATTTG
GAATCACACGACCTGGATGGAGTGGGACAGAGAAATTAACAATTACACAAGCTTAATACACTCCTTAATT
GAAGAATCGCAAAACCAGCAAGAAAAGAATGAACAAGAATTATTGGAATTAGATAAATGGGCAAGTTTGT
GGAATTGGTTTAACATAACAAATTGGCTGTGGTATATAAAATTATTCATAATGATAGTAGGAGGCTTGGT
AGGTTTAAGAATAGTTTTTGCTGTACTTTCTATAGTGAATAGAGTTAGGCAGGGATATTCACCATTATCG
TTTCAGACCCACCTCCCAACCCCGAGGGGACCCATGCATTGCATCTCAATTAGTCAGCAACCAGGTGTGG
AAAGTCCCCAGGCTCCCCAGCAGGCAGAAGTATGCAAAGCATGCGTCTCAATTAGTCAGCAACCATAGTC
CCGCCCCTAACTCCGCCCATCCCGCCCCTAACTCCGCCCAGTTCCGCCCATTCTCCGCCCCATGGCTGAC
TAATTTTTTTTATTTATGCAGAGGCCGAGGCCGCCTCGGCCTCTGAGCTATTCCAGAAGTAGTGAGGAGG
CTTTTTTGGAGGCCTAGGCTTTTGCAAAAAGCTTTCTAGAGGTACCACCGGAGCTTACCATGACCGAGTA
CAAGCCCACGGTGCGCCTCGCCACCCGCGACGACGTCCCCAGGGCCGTACGCACCCTCGCCGCCGCGTTC
GCCGACTACCCCGCCACGCGCCACACCGTCGATCCGGACCGCCACATCGAGCGGGTCACCGAGCTGCAAG
AACTCTTCCTCACGCGCGTCGGGCTCGACATCGGCAAGGTGTGGGTCGCGGACGACGGCGCCGCCGTGGC
GGTCTGGACCACGCCGGAGAGCGTCGAAGCGGGGGCGGTGTTCGCCGAGATCGGCCCGCGCATGGCCGAG
TTGAGCGGTTCCCGGCTGGCCGCGCAGCAACAGATGGAAGGCCTCCTGGCGCCGCACCGGCCCAAGGAGC
CCGCGTGGTTCCTGGCCACCGTCGGCGTCTCGCCCGACCACCAGGGCAAGGGTCTGGGCAGCGCCGTCGT
GCTCCCCGGAGTGGAGGCGGCCGAGCGCGCCGGGGTGCCCGCCTTCCTGGAGACCTCCGCGCCCCGCAAC
CTCCCCTTCTACGAGCGGCTCGGCTTCACCGTCACCGCCGACGTCGAGGTGCCCGAAGGACCGCGCACCT
GGTGCATGACCCGCAAGCCCGGTGCCAGTTAACGAATTCTAGATCTTGAGACAAATGGCAGTATTCATCC
ACAATTTTAAAAGAAAAGGGGGGATTGGGGGGTACAGTGCAGGGGAAAGAATAGTAGACATAATAGCAAC
AGACATACAAACTAAAGAATTACAAAAACAAATTACAAAAATTCAAAATTTTCGGGTTTATTACAGGGAC
AGCAGAGATCCACTTTGGCGCCGGCTCGAGGCCTGCAGGTGCAAAGATGGATAAAGTTTTAAACAGAGAG
GAATCTTTGCAGCTAATGGACCTTCTAGGTCTTGAAAGGAGTGGGAATTGGCTCCGGTGCCCGTCAGTGG
GCAGAGCGCACATCGCCCACAGTCCCCGAGAAGTTGGGGGGAGGGGTCGGCAATTGAACCGGTGCCTAGA
GAAGGTGGCGCGGGGTAAACTGGGAAAGTGATGTCGTGTACTGGCTCCGCCTTTTTCCCGAGGGTGGGGG
AGAACCGTATATAAGTGCAGTAGTCGCCGTGAACGTTCTTTTTCGCAACGGGTTTGCCGCCAGAACACAG
GTAAGTGCCGTGTGTGGTTCCCGCGGGCCTGGCCTCTTTACGGGTTATGGCCCTTGCGTGCCTTGAATTA
CTTCCACCTGGCTGCAGTACGTGATTCTTGATCCCGAGCTTCGGGTTGGAAGTGGGTGGGAGAGTTCGAG
GCCTTGCGCTTAAGGAGCCCCTTCGCCTCGTGCTTGAGTTGAGGCCTGGCCTGGGCGCTGGGGCCGCCGC
GTGCGAATCTGGTGGCACCTTCGCGCCTGTCTCGCTGCTTTCGATAAGTCTCTAGCCATTTAAAATTTTT
GATGACCTGCTGCGACGCTTTTTTTCTGGCAAGATAGTCTTGTAAATGCGGGCCAAGATCTGCACACTGG
TATTTCGGTTTTTGGGGCCGCGGGCGGCGACGGGGCCCGTGCGTCCCAGCGCACATGTTCGGCGAGGCGG
GGCCTGCGAGCGCGGCCACCGAGAATCGGACGGGGGTAGTCTCAAGCTGGCCGGCCTGCTCTGGTGCCTG
GCCTCGCGCCGCCGTGTATCGCCCCGCCCTGGGCGGCAAGGCTGGCCCGGTCGGCACCAGTTGCGTGAGC
GGAAAGATGGCCGCTTCCCGGCCCTGCTGCAGGGAGCTCAAAATGGAGGACGCGGCGCTCGGGAGAGCGG
GCGGGTGAGTCACCCACACAAAGGAAAAGGGCCTTTCCGTCCTCAGCCGTCGCTTCATGTGACTCCACGG
AGTACCGGGCGCCGTCCAGGCACCTCGATTAGTTCTCGAGCTTTTGGAGTACGTCGTCTTTAGGTTGGGG
GGAGGGGTTTTATGCGATGGAGTTTCCCCACACTGAGTGGGTGGAGACTGAAGTTAGGCCAGCTTGGCAC
TTGATGTAATTCTCCTTGGAATTTGCCCTTTTTGAGTTTGGATCTTGGTTCATTCTCAAGCCTCAGACAG
TGGTTCAAAGTTTTTTTCTTCCATTTCAGGTGTCGTGAGGCTAGCACCGCCACCATGGACTTTCCCCAGC
ACAGCCAGCATGTCTTGGAACAGCTGAACCAGCAGCGGCAGCTGGGGCTTCTCTGTGACTGCACCTTTGT
GGTGGACGGTGTTCACTTTAAGGCTCATAAAGCAGTGCTGGCGGCCTGCAGCGAGTACTTCAAGATGCTC
TTCGTGGACCAGAAGGACGTGGTGCACCTGGACATCAGTAACGCGGCAGGCCTGGGGCAGGTGCTGGAGT
TTATGTACACGGCCAAGCTGAGCCTGAGCCCTGAGAACGTGGATGATGTGCTGGCCGTGGCCACTTTCCT
CCAAATGCAGGACATCATCACGGCCTGCCATGCCCTCAAGTCACTTGCTGAGCCGGCTACCAGCCCTGGG
GGAAATGCGGAGGCCTTGGCCACAGAAGGAGGGGACAAGAGAGCCAAAGAGGAGAAGGTGGCCACCAGCA
CGCTGAGCAGGCTGGAGCAGGCAGGACGCAGCACACCCATAGGCCCCAGCAGGGACCTCAAGGAGGAGCG
CGGCGGTCAGGCCCAGAGTGCGGCCAGCGGTGCAGAGCAGACAGAGAAAGCCGATGCGCCCCGGGAGCCG
CCGCCTGTGGAGCTCAAGCCAGACCCCACGAGTGGCATGGCTGCTGCAGAAGCTGAGGCCGCTTTGTCCG
AGAGCTCGGAGCAAGAAATGGAGGTGGAGCCCGCCCGGAAAGGGGAAGAGGAGCAAAAGGAGCAAGAGGA
GCAAGAGGAGGAGGGCGCAGGGCCAGCTGAGGTCAAGGAGGAGGGTTCCCAGCTGGAGAACGGAGAGGCC
CCCGAGGAGAACGAGAATGAGGAGTCAGCGGGCACAGACTCGGGGCAGGAGCTCGGCTCCGAGGCCCGGG
GCCTGCGCTCAGGCACCTACGGCGACCGCACGGAGTCCAAGGCCTACGGCTCCGTCATCCACAAGTGCGA
GGACTGTGGGAAGGAGTTCACGCACACGGGGAACTTCAAGCGGCACATCCGCATCCACACGGGGGAGAAG
CCCTTCTCGTGCCGGGAGTGCAGCAAGGCCTTTTCCGACCCGGCCGCGTGCAAGGCCCATGAGAAGACGC
ACAGCCCTCTGAAGCCCTACGGCTGCGAGGAGTGCGGGAAGAGCTACCGCCTCATCAGCCTGCTGAACCT
GCACAAGAAGCGGCACTCGGGCGAGGCGCGCTACCGCTGCGAGGACTGCGGCAAGCTCTTCACCACCTCG
GGCAACCTCAAGCGCCACCAGCTGGTGCACAGCGGCGAGAAGCCCTACCAGTGCGACTACTGCGGCCGCT
CCTTCTCCGACCCCACTTCCAAGATGCGCCACCTGGAGACCCACGACACGGACAAGGAGCACAAGTGCCC
ACACTGCGACAAGAAGTTCAACCAGGTAGGGAACCTGAAGGCCCACCTGAAGATCCACATCGCTGACGGG
CCCCTCAAGTGCCGAGAGTGTGGGAAGCAGTTCACCACCTCAGGGAACCTGAAGCGGCACCTTCGGATCC
ACAGCGGGGAGAAGCCCTACGTGTGCATCCACTGCCAGCGACAGTTTGCAGACCCCGGCGCTCTGCAGCG
GCACGTCCGCATTCACACAGGTGAGAAGCCATGCCAGTGTGTGATGTGCGGTAAGGCCTTCACCCAGGCC
AGCTCCCTCATCGCCCACGTGCGCCAGCACACCGGGGAGAAGCCCTACGTCTGCGAGCGCTGCGGCAAGA
GATTCGTCCAGTCCAGCCAGTTGGCCAATCATATTCGCCACCACGACAACATCCGCCCACACAAGTGCAG
CGTGTGCAGCAAGGCCTTCGTGAACGTGGGGGACCTGTCCAAGCACATCATCATTCACACTGGAGAGAAG
CCTTACCTGTGTGATAAGTGTGGGCGTGGCTTCAACCGGGTAGACAACCTGCGCTCCCACGTGAAGACCG
TGCACCAGGGCAAGGCAGGCATCAAGATCCTGGAGCCCGAGGAGGGCAGTGAGGTCAGCGTGGTCACTGT
GGATGACATGGTCACGCTGGCTACCGAGGCACTGGCAGCGACAGCCGTCACTCAGCTCACAGGCCCTGCG
ACTCTGCCCGCAGTGGTGCCGGTGGGAGCTGCAGTGACAGCCGATGAGACGGAAGTCCTGAAGGCCGAGA
TCAGCAAAGCTGTGAAGCAAGTGCAGGAAGAAGACCCCAACACTCACATCCTCTACGCCTGTGACTCCTG
TGGGGACAAGTTTCTGGATGCCAACAGCCTGGCTCAGCATGTGCGAATCCACACAGCCCAGGCACTGGTC
ATGTTCCAGACAGACGCGGACTTCTATCAGCAGTATGGGCCAGGTGGCACGTGGCCTGCCGGGCAGGTGC
TGCAGGCTGGGGAGCTGGTCTTCCGCCCTCGCGACGGGGCTGAGGGCCAGCCCGCACTGGCAGAGACCTC
CCCTACAGCTCCTGAATGTCCCCCGCCTGCCGAGTAGTAATGAACTAGTCCGTAACTTGAAAGTATTTCG
ATTTCTTGGCTTTATATATCTTGTGGAAAGGACGACCTTGGGCGGCGCACGACGGTCACACGCGTTAAGT
CGACAATCAACCTCTGGATTACAAAATTTGTGAAAGATTGACTGGTATTCTTAACTATGTTGCTCCTTTT
ACGCTATGTGGATACGCTGCTTTAATGCCTTTGTATCATGCTATTGCTTCCCGTATGGCTTTCATTTTCT
CCTCCTTGTATAAATCCTGGTTGCTGTCTCTTTATGAGGAGTTGTGGCCCGTTGTCAGGCAACGTGGCGT
GGTGTGCACTGTGTTTGCTGACGCAACCCCCACTGGTTGGGGCATTGCCACCACCTGTCAGCTCCTTTCC
GGGACTTTCGCTTTCCCCCTCCCTATTGCCACGGCGGAACTCATCGCCGCCTGCCTTGCCCGCTGCTGGA
CAGGGGCTCGGCTGTTGGGCACTGACAATTCCGTGGTGTTGTCGGGGAAATCATCGTCCTTTCCTTGGCT
GCTCGCCTGTGTTGCCACCTGGATTCTGCGCGGGACGTCCTTCTGCTACGTCCCTTCGGCCCTCAATCCA
GCGGACCTTCCTTCCCGCGGCCTGCTGCCGGCTCTGCGGCCTCTTCCGCGTCTTCGCCTTCGCCCTCAGA
CGAGTCGGATCTCCCTTTGGGCCGCCTCCCCGCGTCGACTTTAAGACCAATGACTTACAAGGCAGCTGTA
GATCTTAGCCACTTTTTAAAAGAAAAGGGGGGACTGGAAGGGCTAATTCACTCCCAACGAAGACAAGATC
TGCTTTTTGCTTGTACTGGGTCTCTCTGGTTAGACCAGATCTGAGCCTGGGAGCTCTCTGGCTAACTAGG
GAACCCACTGCTTAAGCCTCAATAAAGCTTGCCTTGAGTGCTTCAAGTAGTGTGTGCCCGTCTGTTGTGT
GACTCTGGTAACTAGAGATCCCTCAGACCCTTTTAGTCAGTGTGGAAAATCTCTAGCAGTACGTATAGTA
GTTCATGTCATCTTATTATTCAGTATTTATAACTTGCAAAGAAATGAATATCAGAGAGTGAGAGGAACTT
GTTTATTGCAGCTTATAATGGTTACAAATAAAGCAATAGCATCACAAATTTCACAAATAAAGCATTTTTT
TCACTGCATTCTAGTTGTGGTTTGTCCAAACTCATCAATGTATCTTATCATGTCTGGCTCTAGCTATCCC
GCCCCTAACTCCGCCCATCCCGCCCCTAACTCCGCCCAGTTCCGCCCATTCTCCGCCCCATGGCTGACTA
ATTTTTTTTATTTATGCAGAGGCCGAGGCCGCCTCGGCCTCTGAGCTATTCCAGAAGTAGTGAGGAGGCT
TTTTTGGAGGCCTAGGGACGTACCCAATTCGCCCTATAGTGAGTCGTATTACGCGCGCTCACTGGCCGTC
GTTTTACAACGTCGTGACTGGGAAAACCCTGGCGTTACCCAACTTAATCGCCTTGCAGCACATCCCCCTT
TCGCCAGCTGGCGTAATAGCGAAGAGGCCCGCACCGATCGCCCTTCCCAACAGTTGCGCAGCCTGAATGG
CGAATGGG
[124 nt withheld, positions 8129-8252]
C
[91 nt withheld, positions 8254-8344]
A
[49 nt withheld, positions 8346-8394]
CCTTTGACGTTGGAGTCCACGTTCTTT
[37 nt withheld, positions 8422-8458]
ACCCTATCTCGGTCTATTCTTTTGATTTATAAGGGATTTTGCCGATTTCGGCCTATTGGTTAAAAAATGA
GCTGATTTAACAAAAATTTAACGCGAATTTTAACAAAATATTAACGCTTACAATTTAGGTGGCACTTTTC
GGGGAAATGTGCGCGGAACCCCTATTTGTTTATTTTTCTAAATACATTCAAATATGTATCCGCTCATGAG
ACAATAACCCTGATAAATGCTTCAATAATATTGAAAAAGGAAGAGTATGAGTATTCAACATTTCCGTGTC
GCCCTTATTCCCTTTTTTGCGGCATTTTGCCTTCCTGTTTTTGCTCACCCAGAAACGCTGGTGAAAGTAA
AAGATGCTGAAGATCAGTTGGGTGCACGAGTGGGTTACATCGAACTGGATCTCAACAGCGGTAAGATCCT
TGAGAGTTTTCGCCCCGAAGAACGTTTTCCAATGATGAGCACTTTTAAAGTTCTGCTATGTGGCGCGGTA
TTATCCCGTATTGACGCCGGGCAAGAGCAACTCGGTCGCCGCATACACTATTCTCAGAATGACTTGGTTG
AGTACTCACCAGTCACAGAAAAGCATCTTACGGATGGCATGACAGTAAGAGAATTATGCAGTGCTGCCAT
AACCATGAGTGATAACACTGCGGCCAACTTACTTCTGACAACGATCGGAGGACCGAAGGAGCTAACCGCT
TTTTTGCACAACATGGGGGATCATGTAACTCGCCTTGATCGTTGGGAACCGGAGCTGAATGAAGCCATAC
CAAACGACGAGCGTGACACCACGATGCCTGTAGCAATGGCAACAACGTTGCGCAAACTATTAACTGGCGA
ACTACTTACTCTAGCTTCCCGGCAACAATTAATAGACTGGATGGAGGCGGATAAAGTTGCAGGACCACTT
CTGCGCTCGGCCCTTCCGGCTGGCTGGTTTATTGCTGATAAATCTGGAGCCGGTGAGCGTGGGTCTCGCG
GTATCATTGCAGCACTGGGGCCAGATGGTAAGCCCTCCCGTATCGTAGTTATCTACACGACGGGGAGTCA
GGCAACTATGGATGAACGAAATAGACAGATCGCTGAGATAGGTGCCTCACTGATTAAGCATTGGTAACTG
TCAGACCAAGTTTACTCATATATACTTTAGATTGATTTAAAACTTCATTTTTAATTTAAAAGGATCTAGG
TGAAGATCCTTTTTGATAATCTCATGACCAAAATCCCTTAACGTGAGTTTTCGTTCCACTGAGCGTCAGA
CCCCGTAGAAAAGATCAAAGGATCTTCTTGAGATCCTTTTTTTCTGCGCGTAATCTGCTGCTTGCAAACA
AAAAAACCACCGCTACCAGCGGTGGTTTGTTTGCCGGATCAAGAGCTACCAACTCTTTTTCCGAAGGTAA
CTGGCTTCAGCAGAGCGCAGATACCAAATACTGTTCTTCTAGTGTAGCCGTAGTTAGGCCACCACTTCAA
GAACTCTGTAGCACCGCCTACATACCTCGCTCTGCTAATCCTGTTACCAGTGGCTGCTGCCAGTGGCGAT
AAGTCGTGTCTTACCGGGTTGGACTCAAGACGATAGTTACCGGATAAGGCGCAGCGGTCGGGCTGAACGG
GGGGTTCGTGCACACAGCCCAGCTTGGAGCGAACGACCTACACCGAACTGAGATACCTACAGCGTGAGCT
ATGAGAAAGCGCCACGCTTCCCGAAGGGAGAAAGGCGGACAGGTATCCGGTAAGCGGCAGGGTCGGAACA
GGAGAGCGCACGAGGGAGCTTCCAGGGGGAAACGCCTGGTATCTTTATAGTCCTGTCGGGTTTCGCCACC
TCTGACTTGAGCGTCGATTTTTGTGATGCTCGTCAGGGGGGCGGAGCCTATGGAAAAACGCCAGCAACGC
GGCCTTTTTACGGTTCCTGGCCTTTTGCTGGCCTTTTGCTCACATGTTCTTTCCTGCGTTATCCCCTGAT
TCTGTGGATAACCGTATTACCGCCTTTGAGTGAGCTGATACCGCTCGCCGCAGCCGAACGACCGAGCGCA
GCGAGTCAGTGAGCGAGGAAGCGGAAGAGCGCCCAATACGCAAACCGCCTCTCCCCGCGCGTTGGCCGAT
TCATTAATGCAGCTGGCACGACAGGTTTCCCGACTGGAAAGCGGGCAGTGAGCGCAACGCAATTAATGTG
AGTTAGCTCACTCATTAGGCACCCCAGGCTTTACACTTTATGCTTCCGGCTCGTATGTTGTGTGGAATTG
TGAGCGGATAACAATTTCACACAGGAAACAGCTATGACCATGATTACGCCAAGCGCGCAATTAACCCTCA
CTAAAGGGAACAAAAGCTGGAGCTGCAAGC
