>Addgene plasmid #142110 | TFORF2492 | depositor partial sequence | sequence record 278467 | Insert
ACCGCCACCATGGACTTTCCCCAGCACAGCCAGCATGTCTTGGAACAGCTGAACCAGCAGCGGCAGCTGG
GGCTTCTCTGTGACTGCACCTTTGTGGTGGACGGTGTTCACTTTAAGGCTCATAAAGCAGTGCTGGCGGC
CTGCAGCGAGTACTTCAAGATGCTCTTCGTGGACCAGAAGGACGTGGTGCACCTGGACATCAGTAACGCG
GCAGGCCTGGGGCAGGTGCTGGAGTTTATGTACACGGCCAAGCTGAGCCTGAGCCCTGAGAACGTGGATG
ATGTGCTGGCCGTGGCCACTTTCCTCCAAATGCAGGACATCATCACGGCCTGCCATGCCCTCAAGTCACT
TGCTGAGCCGGCTACCAGCCCTGGGGGAAATGCGGAGGCCTTGGCCACAGAAGGAGGGGACAAGAGAGCC
AAAGAGGAGAAGGTGGCCACCAGCACGCTGAGCAGGCTGGAGCAGGCAGGACGCAGCACACCCATAGGCC
CCAGCAGGGACCTCAAGGAGGAGCGCGGCGGTCAGGCCCAGAGTGCGGCCAGCGGTGCAGAGCAGACAGA
GAAAGCCGATGCGCCCCGGGAGCCGCCGCCTGTGGAGCTCAAGCCAGACCCCACGAGTGGCATGGCTGCT
GCAGAAGCTGAGGCCGCTTTGTCCGAGAGCTCGGAGCAAGAAATGGAGGTGGAGCCCGCCCGGAAAGGGG
AAGAGGAGCAAAAGGAGCAAGAGGAGCAAGAGGAGGAGGGCGCAGGGCCAGCTGAGGTCAAGGAGGAGGG
TTCCCAGCTGGAGAACGGAGAGGCCCCCGAGGAGAACGAGAATGAGGAGTCAGCGGGCACAGACTCGGGG
CAGGAGCTCGGCTCCGAGGCCCGGGGCCTGCGCTCAGGCACCTACGGCGACCGCACGGAGTCCAAGGCCT
ACGGCTCCGTCATCCACAAGTGCGAGGACTGTGGGAAGGAGTTCACGCACACGGGGAACTTCAAGCGGCA
CATCCGCATCCACACGGGGGAGAAGCCCTTCTCGTGCCGGGAGTGCAGCAAGGCCTTTTCCGACCCGGCC
GCGTGCAAGGCCCATGAGAAGACGCACAGCCCTCTGAAGCCCTACGGCTGCGAGGAGTGCGGGAAGAGCT
ACCGCCTCATCAGCCTGCTGAACCTGCACAAGAAGCGGCACTCGGGCGAGGCGCGCTACCGCTGCGAGGA
CTGCGGCAAGCTCTTCACCACCTCGGGCAACCTCAAGCGCCACCAGCTGGTGCACAGCGGCGAGAAGCCC
TACCAGTGCGACTACTGCGGCCGCTCCTTCTCCGACCCCACTTCCAAGATGCGCCACCTGGAGACCCACG
ACACGGACAAGGAGCACAAGTGCCCACACTGCGACAAGAAGTTCAACCAGGTAGGGAACCTGAAGGCCCA
CCTGAAGATCCACATCGCTGACGGGCCCCTCAAGTGCCGAGAGTGTGGGAAGCAGTTCACCACCTCAGGG
AACCTGAAGCGGCACCTTCGGATCCACAGCGGGGAGAAGCCCTACGTGTGCATCCACTGCCAGCGACAGT
TTGCAGACCCCGGCGCTCTGCAGCGGCACGTCCGCATTCACACAGGTGAGAAGCCATGCCAGTGTGTGAT
GTGCGGTAAGGCCTTCACCCAGGCCAGCTCCCTCATCGCCCACGTGCGCCAGCACACCGGGGAGAAGCCC
TACGTCTGCGAGCGCTGCGGCAAGAGATTCGTCCAGTCCAGCCAGTTGGCCAATCATATTCGCCACCACG
ACAACATCCGCCCACACAAGTGCAGCGTGTGCAGCAAGGCCTTCGTGAACGTGGGGGACCTGTCCAAGCA
CATCATCATTCACACTGGAGAGAAGCCTTACCTGTGTGATAAGTGTGGGCGTGGCTTCAACCGGGTAGAC
AACCTGCGCTCCCACGTGAAGACCGTGCACCAGGGCAAGGCAGGCATCAAGATCCTGGAGCCCGAGGAGG
GCAGTGAGGTCAGCGTGGTCACTGTGGATGACATGGTCACGCTGGCTACCGAGGCACTGGCAGCGACAGC
CGTCACTCAGCTCACAGGCCCTGCGACTCTGCCCGCAGTGGTGCCGGTGGGAGCTGCAGTGACAGCCGAT
GAGACGGAAGTCCTGAAGGCCGAGATCAGCAAAGCTGTGAAGCAAGTGCAGGAAGAAGACCCCAACACTC
ACATCCTCTACGCCTGTGACTCCTGTGGGGACAAGTTTCTGGATGCCAACAGCCTGGCTCAGCATGTGCG
AATCCACACAGCCCAGGCACTGGTCATGTTCCAGACAGACGCGGACTTCTATCAGCAGTATGGGCCAGGT
GGCACGTGGCCTGCCGGGCAGGTGCTGCAGGCTGGGGAGCTGGTCTTCCGCCCTCGCGACGGGGCTGAGG
GCCAGCCCGCACTGGCAGAGACCTCCCCTACAGCTCCTGAATGTCCCCCGCCTGCCGAGTAGTAATGAAC
TAGTCCGTAACTTGAAAGTATTTCGATTTCTTGGCTTTATATATCTTGTGGAAAGGACGACCTTGGGCGG
CGCACGACGGTCAC
