>Addgene plasmid #142110 | TFORF2492 | depositor partial sequence | sequence record 278468 | Barcode
CCTTGGGCGGCGCACGACGGTCAC
